>Addgene plasmid #213323 | HTR2C-DuET | addgene full sequence | sequence record 430859 | Addgene NGS Result
ATCTCAGTTCGGTGTAGGTCGTTCGCTCCAAGCTGGGCTGTGTGCACGAACCCCCCGTTCAGCCCGACCG
CTGCGCCTTATCCGGTAACTATCGTCTTGAGTCCAACCCGGTAAGACACGACTTATCGCCACTGGCAGCA
GCCACTGGTAACAGGATTAGCAGAGCGAGGTATGTAGGCGGTGCTACAGAGTTCTTGAAGTGGTGGCCTA
ACTACGGCTACACTAGAAGAACGGTATTTGGTATCTGCGCTCTGCTGAAGCCAGTTACCTTCGGAAAAAG
AGTTGGTAGCTCTTGATCCGGCAAACAAACCACCGCTGGTAGCGGTGGTTTTTTTGTTTGCAAGCAGCAG
ATTACGCGCAGAAAAAAAGGATCTCAAGAAGATCCTTTGATCTTTTCTACGGGGTCTGACGCTCAGTGGA
ACGAAAACTCACGTTAAGGGATTTTGGTCATGAGATTATCAAAAAGGATCTTCACCTAGATCCTTTTAAA
TTAAAAATGAAGTTTTAAATCAATCTAAAGTATATATGAGTAAACTTGGTCTGACAGTTACCAATGCTTA
ATCAGTGAGGCACCTATCTCAGCGATCTGTCTATTTCGTTCATCCATAGTTGCCTGACTCCCCGTCGTGT
AGATAACTACGATACGGGAGGGCTTACCATCTGGCCCCAGTGCTGCAATGATACCGCGAGACCCACGCTC
ACCGGCTCCAGATTTATCAGCAATAAACCAGCCAGCCGGAAGGGCCGAGCGCAGAAGTGGTCCTGCAACT
TTATCCGCCTCCATCCAGTCTATTAATTGTTGCCGGGAAGCTAGAGTAAGTAGTTCGCCAGTTAATAGTT
TGCGCAACGTTGTTGCCATTGCTACAGGCATCGTGGTGTCACGCTCGTCGTTTGGTATGGCTTCATTCAG
CTCCGGTTCCCAACGATCAAGGCGAGTTACATGATCCCCCATGTTGTGCAAAAAAGCGGTTAGCTCCTTC
GGTCCTCCGATCGTTGTCAGAAGTAAGTTGGCCGCAGTGTTATCACTCATGGTTATGGCAGCACTGCATA
ATTCTCTTACTGTCATGCCATCCGTAAGATGCTTTTCTGTGACTGGTGAGTACTCAACCAAGTCATTCTG
AGAATAGTGTATGCGGCGACCGAGTTGCTCTTGCCCGGCGTCAATACGGGATAATACCGCGCCACATAGC
AGAACTTTAAAAGTGCTCATCATTGGAAAACGTTCTTCGGGGCGAAAACTCTCAAGGATCTTACCGCTGT
TGAGATCCAGTTCGATGTAACCCACTCGTGCACCCAACTGATCTTCAGCATCTTTTACTTTCACCAGCGT
TTCTGGGTGAGCAAAAACAGGAAGGCAAAATGCCGCAAAAAAGGGAATAAGGGCGACACGGAAATGTTGA
ATACTCATACTCTTCCTTTTTCAATATTATTGAAGCATTTATCAGGGTTATTGTCTCATGAGCGGATACA
TATTTGAATGTATTTAGAAAAATAAACAAATAGGGGTTCCGCGCACATTTCCCCGAAAAGTGCCACCTGA
CGTCGACGGATCGGGAGATCTCCCGATCCCCTATGGTGCACTCTCAGTACAATCTGCTCTGATGCCGCAT
AGTTAAGCCAGTATCTGCTCCCTGCTTGTGTGTTGGAGGTCGCTGAGTAGTGCGCGAGCAAAATTTAAGC
TACAACAAGGCAAGGCTTGACCGACATTTGCATGAAGAATCTGCTTAGGGTTAGGCGTTTTGCGCTGCTT
CGCGATGTACGGGCCAGATATACGCGTTGACATTGATTATTGACTAGTTATTAATAGTAATCAATTACGG
GGTCATTAGTTCATAGCCCATATATGGAGTTCCGCGTTACATAACTTACGGTAAATGGCCCGCCTGGCTG
ACCGCCCAACGACCCCCGCCCATTGACGTCAATAATGACGTATGTTCCCATAGTAACGCCAATAGGGACT
TTCCATTGACGTCAATGGGTGGAGTATTTACGGTAAACTGCCCACTTGGCAGTACATCAAGTGTATCATA
TGCCAAGTACGCCCCCTATTGACGTCAATGACGGTAAATGGCCCGCCTGGCATTATGCCCAGTACATGAC
CTTATGGGACTTTCCTACTTGGCAGTACATCTACGTATTAGTCATCGCTATTACCATGGTGATGCGGTTT
TGGCAGTACATCAATGGGCGTGGATAGCGGTTTGACTCACGGGGATTTCCAAGTCTCCACCCCATTGACG
TCAATGGGAGTTTGTTTTGGCACCAAAATCAACGGGACTTTCCAAAATGTCGTAACAACTCCGCCCCATT
GACGCAAATGGGCGGTAGGCGTGTACGGTGGGAGGTCTATATAAGCAGAGCTCTCTGGCTAACTAGAGAA
CCCACTGCTTACTGGCTTATCGAAATTAATACGACTCACTATAGGGAGACCCAAGCTGGCTAGCGTTTAA
ACTTAAGCTTAGCGCCACCATGAAGACGATCATCGCCCTGAGCTACATCTTCTGCCTGGTATTCGCCGAC
TACAAGGACGATGATGACGCCAGCATCGATATGGTTAATCTTCGAAACGCGGTCCATTCATTCCTCGTCC
ACCTGATTGGTCTCCTGGTGTGGCAGTGTGATATCAGTGTTTCCCCCGTGGCTGCTATCGTTACCGATAT
CTTTAACACTTCTGACGGTGGAAGATTCAAATTCCCTGACGGAGTGCAGAACTGGCCCGCTCTTAGTATT
GTCATCATTATCATTATGACGATCGGAGGTAACATCCTGGTCATTATGGCAGTGTCAATGGAAAAAAAAC
TTCACAATGCGACAAACTATTTCCTGATGTCCCTCGCCATCGCCGACATGCTCGTGGGACTGCTGGTCAT
GCCGCTGTCCCTCCTGGCAATCCTGTACGATTACGTGTGGCCGTTGCCCCGCTATCTGTGCCCGGTCTGG
ATATCCCTGGACGTGTTGTTTTCTACCGCAAGTATCATGCACCTGTGTGCAATTAGCCTGGATAGATACG
TGGCAATTAGAAACCCTATTGAACACAGCAGGTTCAACAGCAGAACCAAAGCCATCATGAAGATCGCGAT
TGTGTGGGCCATATCTATCGGTGTCTCAGTGCCCATCCCCGTAATCGGCCTGAGGGACGAAGAGAAAGTC
TTTGTTAACAACACAACCTGCGTGTTGAACGACCCCAACTTCGTGCTGATTGGATCTTTCGTGGCCTTTT
TTATTCCGCTCACAATTATGGTGATTACCTACTGCCTCACAATATACGTTTTGAGGCGACAGGCCCTCAT
GCTTCTCCATGGGCACACCGAGGAGCCCCCCGGGCTCTCTCTGGATTTCCTTAAGTGTTGCAAGCGGAAC
ACAGCAGAAGAGGAGAACAGCGCCAACCCTAACCAGGACCAAAACGCCCGCCGACGGAAAAAGAAGGAGA
GACGCCCCAGGGGCACTATGCAGGCTATCAATAACGAGCGAAAAGCATCTAAAGTTTTGGGAATTGTGTT
TTTTGTGTTTCTGATTATGTGGTGCCCGTTCTTCATCACCAACATCCTTAGCGTTCTCTGTGAGAAGAGC
TGTAATCAGAAGCTCATGGAGAAGCTCCTCAACGTGTTTGTCTGGATTGGTTACGTTTGCAGCGGGATCA
ACCCTCTGGTGTACACCCTCTTCAACAAAATTTACAGACGGGCATTTAGCAATTATTTGAGGTGCAACTA
CAAAGTGGAAAAAAAACCCCCTGTGCGCCAGATCCCAAGAGTCGCCGCGACCGCTTTGTCTGGCAGAGAG
CTCAATGTGAACATCTACCGGCACACAAACGAACCAGTCATTGAAAAAGCCTCAGATAATGAACCAGGGA
TCGAAATGCAGGTGGAGAATTTGGAACTGCCAGTGAACCCCTCTAGCGTGGTTAGTGAGCGGATATCATC
AGTGATCGATACCGGTGGACGCACCGGTGAATTCGATGAGGCCAGCACCACCGTGTCTAAGACCGAGACT
TCTCAGGTGGCCCCTGCCTAACTCGAGTCTAGAGGGCCCGTTTAAACCCGCTGATCAGCCTCGACTGTGC
CTTCTAGTTGCCAGCCATCTGTTGTTTGCCCCTCCCCCGTGCCTTCCTTGACCCTGGAAGGTGCCACTCC
CACTGTCCTTTCCTAATAAAATGAGGAAATTGCATCGCATTGTCTGAGTAGGTGTCATTCTATTCTGGGG
GGTGGGGTGGGGCAGGACAGCAAGGGGGAGGATTGGGAAGACAATAGCAGGCATGCTGGGGATGCGGTGG
GCTCTATGGCTTCTGAGGCGGAAAGAACCAGCTGGGGCTCTAGGGGGTATCCCC
[124 nt withheld, positions 4325-4448]
C
[91 nt withheld, positions 4450-4540]
A
[49 nt withheld, positions 4542-4590]
CCTTTGACGTTGGAGTCCACGTTCTTT
[37 nt withheld, positions 4618-4654]
ACCCTATCTCGGTCTATTCTTTTGATTTATAAGGGATTTTGCCGATTTCGGCCTATTGGTTAAAAAATGA
GCTGATTTAACAAAAATTTAACGCGAATTAATTCTGTGGAATGTGTGTCAGTTAGGGTGTGGAAAGTCCC
CAGGCTCCCCAGCAGGCAGAAGTATGCAAAGCATGCATCTCAATTAGTCAGCAACCAGGTGTGGAAAGTC
CCCAGGCTCCCCAGCAGGCAGAAGTATGCAAAGCATGCATCTCAATTAGTCAGCAACCATAGTCCCGCCC
CTAACTCCGCCCATCCCGCCCCTAACTCCGCCCAGTTCCGCCCATTCTCCGCCCCATGGCTGACTAATTT
TTTTTATTTATGCAGAGGCCGAGGCCGCCTCTGCCTCTGAGCTATTCCAGAAGTAGTGAGGAGGCTTTTT
TGGAGGCCTAGGCTTTTGCAAAAAGCTCCCGGGAGCTTGTATATCCATTTTCGGATCTGATCAAGAGACA
GGATGAGGATCGTTTCGCATGATTGAACAAGATGGATTGCACGCAGGTTCTCCGGCCGCTTGGGTGGAGA
GGCTATTCGGCTATGACTGGGCACAACAGACAATCGGCTGCTCTGATGCCGCCGTGTTCCGGCTGTCAGC
GCAGGGGCGCCCGGTTCTTTTTGTCAAGACCGACCTGTCCGGTGCCCTGAATGAACTGCAGGACGAGGCA
GCGCGGCTATCGTGGCTGGCCACGACGGGCGTTCCTTGCGCAGCTGTGCTCGACGTTGTCACTGAAGCGG
GAAGGGACTGGCTGCTATTGGGCGAAGTGCCGGGGCAGGATCTCCTGTCATCTCACCTTGCTCCTGCCGA
GAAAGTATCCATCATGGCTGATGCAATGCGGCGGCTGCATACGCTTGATCCGGCTACCTGCCCATTCGAC
CACCAAGCGAAACATCGCATCGAGCGAGCACGTACTCGGATGGAAGCCGGTCTTGTCGATCAGGATGATC
TGGACGAAGAGCATCAGGGGCTCGCGCCAGCCGAACTGTTCGCCAGGCTCAAGGCGCGCATGCCCGACGG
CGAGGATCTCGTCGTGACCCATGGCGATGCCTGCTTGCCGAATATCATGGTGGAAAATGGCCGCTTTTCT
GGATTCATCGACTGTGGCCGGCTGGGTGTGGCGGACCGCTATCAGGACATAGCGTTGGCTACCCGTGATA
TTGCTGAAGAGCTTGGCGGCGAATGGGCTGACCGCTTCCTCGTGCTTTACGGTATCGCCGCTCCCGATTC
GCAGCGCATCGCCTTCTATCGCCTTCTTGACGAGTTCTTCTGAGCGGGACTCTGGGGTTCGAAATGACCG
ACCAAGCGACGCCCAACCTGCCATCACGAGATTTCGATTCCACCGCCGCCTTCTATGAAAGGTTGGGCTT
CGGAATCGTTTTCCGGGACGCCGGCTGGATGATCCTCCAGCGCGGGGATCTCATGCTGGAGTTCTTCGCC
CACCCCAACTTGTTTATTGCAGCTTATAATGGTTACAAATAAAGCAATAGCATCACAAATTTCACAAATA
AAGCATTTTTTTCACTGCATTCTAGTTGTGGTTTGTCCAAACTCATCAATGTATCTTATCATGTCTGTAT
ACCGTCGACCTCTAGCTAGAGCTTGGCGTAATCATGGTCATAGCTGTTTCCTGTGTGAAATTGTTATCCG
CTCACAATTCCACACAACATACGAGCCGGAAGCATAAAGTGTAAAGCCTGGGGTGCCTAATGAGTGAGCT
AACTCACATTAATTGCGTTGCGCTCACTGCCCGCTTTCCAGTCGGGAAACCTGTCGTGCCAGCTGCATTA
ATGAATCGGCCAACGCGCGGGGAGAGGCGGTTTGCGTATTGGGCGCTCTTCCGCTTCCTCGCTCACTGAC
TCGCTGCGCTCGGTCGTTCGGCTGCGGCGAGCGGTATCAGCTCACTCAAAGGCGGTAATACGGTTATCCA
CAGAATCAGGGGATAACGCAGGAAAGAACATGTGAGCAAAAGGCCAGCAAAAGGCCAGGAACCGTAAAAA
GGCCGCGTTGCTGGCGTTTTTCCATAGGCTCCGCCCCCCTGACGAGCATCACAAAAATCGACGCTCAAGT
CAGAGGTGGCGAAACCCGACAGGACTATAAAGATACCAGGCGTTTCCCCCTGGAAGCTCCCTCGTGCGCT
CTCCTGTTCCGACCCTGCCGCTTACCGGATACCTGTCCGCCTTTCTCCCTTCGGGAAGCGTGGCGCTTTC
TCATAGCTCACGCTGTAGGT
Features (pLannotate 1.2.2; 21 found; start..end, strand, type, name):
    548..1408    -  CDS            AmpR: β-lactamase; bla; confers resistance to ampicillin, carbenicillin, and related antibiotics
   1409..1513    -  promoter       AmpR promoter: bla
   1572..1624    -  misc_feature   bom (fragment): basis of mobility region from pBR322
   1779..2158    +  enhancer       CMV enhancer: human cytomegalovirus immediate early enhancer
   2159..2362    +  promoter       CMV promoter: human cytomegalovirus (CMV) immediate early promoter
   2358..2391    +  LTR            5' LTR (truncated) (fragment): truncated 5' long terminal repeat (LTR) from HIV-1
   2407..2425    +  promoter       T7 promoter: promoter for bacteriophage T7 RNA polymerase
   2518..2538    +  CDS            3xFLAG (fragment): three tandem FLAG® epitope tags
   2551..3924    +  CDS            HTR2C: 5HT2C_HUMAN - Also known as HTR1C. Experimental evidence at protein level: Swiss-Prot protein existence level 1. G-protein coupled receptor for 5-hydroxytryptamine (serotonin). Also functions as a receptor for various drugs and psychoactive substances, including ergot alkaloid derivatives, 1-2,5,- dimethoxy-4-iodophenyl-2-aminopropane (DOI) and lysergic acid diethylamide (LSD). Ligand binding causes a conformation change that triggers signaling via guanine nucleotide-binding proteins (G proteins) and modulates the activity of down-stream effectors. Beta-arrestin family members inhibit signalin
   4055..4279    +  polyA_signal   bGH poly(A) signal: bovine growth hormone polyadenylation signal
   4283..4304    +  promoter       SV40 promoter (fragment): SV40 enhancer and early promoter
   4325..4753    +  rep_origin     f1 ori (sequence partly withheld): f1 bacteriophage origin of replication; arrow indicates direction of (+) strand synthesis
   4767..5096    +  promoter       SV40 promoter: SV40 enhancer and early promoter
   5163..5954    +  CDS            neo: KKA2_KLEPN - Also known as kan, nptII. Experimental evidence at protein level: Swiss-Prot protein existence level 1. Resistance to kanamycin, neomycin, paromomycin, ribostamycin, butirosin and gentamicin B. From Klebsiella pneumoniae.
   5978..6136    +  CDS            ble (fragment): BLE_KLEPN - Experimental evidence at protein level: Swiss-Prot protein existence level 1. Binding protein with a strong affinity to the bleomycin family of antibiotics. Binds to CL990; an antimitotic-antibiotic compound. From Klebsiella pneumoniae.
   6131..6252    +  polyA_signal   SV40 poly(A) signal: SV40 polyadenylation signal
   6325..6341    -  protein_bind   lac operator: The lac repressor binds to the lac operator to inhibit transcription in E. coli. This inhibition can be relieved by adding lactose or isopropyl-β-D-thiogalactopyranoside (IPTG). lac repressor encoded by lacI
   6349..6379    -  promoter       lac promoter: promoter for the E. coli lac operon
   6394..6415    -  protein_bind   CAP binding site: CAP binding activates transcription in the presence of cAMP. E. coli catabolite activator protein
   6428..6520    -  CDS            lacI (fragment): lac repressor; lacI; The lac repressor binds to the lac operator to inhibit transcription in E. coli. This inhibition can be relieved by adding lactose or isopropyl-β-D-thiogalactopyranoside (IPTG).
   6703..377     -  rep_origin     ori (across the origin): high-copy-number ColE1/pMB1/pBR322/pUC origin of replication
