[The description below was written by a language model from this plasmid's Addgene catalogue record and pLannotate feature annotations shown in this document.]
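Description:
HTR2C-DuET is a mammalian expression plasmid built on the pcDNA 3.1 (+) backbone that carries the human 5-hydroxytryptamine (serotonin) receptor 2C, a class A G protein-coupled receptor. The sequenced plasmid is about 6.9 kb. It is propagated in E. coli through a high-copy ColE1/pUC-type origin with ampicillin selection from the β-lactamase gene, and it also contains an f1 origin for single-stranded DNA production. For mammalian cells, an SV40 early promoter drives a neomycin phosphotransferase cassette ending in an SV40 poly(A) signal, which would permit G418 selection of stable transfectants. Small annotated fragments such as the HIV-1 LTR, ble, lacI and bom hits are short partial matches that appear to be backbone remnants rather than functional elements.

The receptor open reading frame sits downstream of the CMV immediate early enhancer and promoter and is terminated by the bovine growth hormone polyadenylation signal. A T7 promoter between CMV and the insert allows in vitro transcription. According to the catalogue entry, the "DuET" design places a cleavable hemagglutinin signal peptide and a FLAG epitope at the N terminus and a 1D4 epitope at the C terminus. The feature table picks up the FLAG sequence as a short fragment immediately upstream of the HTR2C coding region, but it does not annotate the signal peptide or the 1D4 tag. The insert was assembled by Gibson cloning.

The two tags give independent handles at opposite ends of the receptor for capture and detection. The construct is intended for expression in mammalian cells and for proteomics work, and the associated study used such constructs for multiplexed selectivity screening of anti-GPCR antibodies.
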