Addgene plasmid #213323: HTR2C-DuET
Purpose: The DuET construct encodes the named human GPCR engineered with a cleaved hemagglutinin signal peptide, a 5' FLAG and a 3' 1D4 epitope tag optimized for expression in mammalian cells and proteomics studies.
Depositing lab: Thomas Sakmar. Publication: Multiplexed selectivity screening of anti-GPCR antibodies. Dahl L, Kotliar IB, Bendes A, Dodig-Crnkovic T, Fromm S, Elofsson A, Uhlen M, Sakmar TP, Schwenk JM. Sci Adv. 2023 May 3;9(18):eadf9297. doi: 10.1126/sciadv.adf9297. Epub 2023 May 3. PubMed 37134173.
Backbone
  Vector backbone: pcDNA 3.1 (+)
  Vector type: Mammalian Expression
Growth in bacteria
  Bacterial resistance: Ampicillin, 100 μg/mL
  Growth temperature: 37°C
  Growth strain: DH5alpha
  Copy number: High Copy
Gene/Insert
  Gene/Insert name: HTR2C (alt names: 5-hydroxytryptamine receptor 2C; 5-HT2C, 5HTR2C, HTR1C)
  Species: H. sapiens (human)
  Entrez Gene: HTR2C (a.k.a. 5-HT1C, 5-HT2C, 5-HTR2C, 5HTR2C, HTR1C)
  Promoter: CMV, T7
  Tag / fusion protein: FLAG (N terminal on insert); 1D4 (C terminal on insert)
  Cloning method: Gibson Cloning
Terms and licenses: Academic/Nonprofit Terms; Industry Terms: Not Available to Industry
Depositor comments: Class: A, Family: 5-hydroxytryptamine. Ensembl ID: ENSG00000147246, Uniprot ID: P28335
How to cite: HTR2C-DuET was a gift from Thomas Sakmar (Addgene plasmid # 213323 ; http://n2t.net/addgene:213323 ; RRID:Addgene_213323)
